Addgene plasmid #47219: TAL3500
Depositing lab: Keith Joung. Depositing organization: Massachusetts General Hospital. Publication: Targeted gene disruption in somatic zebrafish cells using engineered TALENs. Sander JD, Cade L, Khayter C, Reyon D, Peterson RT, Joung JK, Yeh JR. Nat Biotechnol. 2011 Aug 5;29(8):697-8. doi: 10.1038/nbt.1934. PubMed 21822241.
Backbone
  Vector backbone: JDS74
  Backbone manufacturer: Addgene plasmid #32288
  Backbone size w/o insert (bp): 6447
  Vector type: Mammalian Expression ; T7
Growth in bacteria
  Bacterial resistance: Ampicillin, 100 μg/mL
  Growth temperature: 37°C
  Growth strain: XL1 Blue
  Copy number: High Copy
Gene/Insert
  Gene/Insert name: ZebrafishCommunity-NPHP5/iqcb1-left (alt name: NPHP5/iqcb1)
  Species: D. rerio (zebrafish)
  Insert size (bp): 1430
  Promoter: CMV
  Tag / fusion protein: 3X Flag (N terminal on backbone); WT FOKI (C terminal on backbone)
  Cloning method: Restriction Enzyme; 5′ cloning site BsmBI (destroyed during cloning); 3′ cloning site BsmBI (destroyed during cloning)
  Sequencing primers: 5′ CMV-F; 3′ BGH-rev
Terms and licenses: Academic/Nonprofit Terms; Industry Terms: Not Available to Industry
Depositor comments: Target binding site: TGGTCTGGCTGCTTTCAG It is strongly recommended that users perform a diagnostic digest to verify this plasmid prior to use. For example, a double digest of the plasmid with BamHI and KpnI should result in two bands at 2.3kb and 5.8kb.
How to cite: TAL3500 was a gift from Keith Joung (Addgene plasmid # 47219 ; http://n2t.net/addgene:47219 ; RRID:Addgene_47219)
