[The description below was written by a language model from this plasmid's Addgene catalogue record.]
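Description:
TAL3500 is a TALEN expression plasmid encoding the left-hand monomer of a nuclease pair directed against the zebrafish NPHP5/iqcb1 gene. It is built on the JDS74 backbone (about 6.4 kb without insert), a mammalian expression vector that also carries a T7 promoter. The plasmid is maintained at high copy in E. coli under ampicillin selection. The record gives no feature table, so details such as the origin of replication and polyadenylation signal are not explicitly listed, although the use of a BGH reverse sequencing primer suggests a BGH terminator region downstream of the coding sequence.

The insert of roughly 1.4 kb is an engineered array of TAL effector repeats designed to recognise a specific 18-nucleotide site in iqcb1. It was placed into the backbone through BsmBI sites that were destroyed during cloning, as is typical of type IIS assembly, which joins the array seamlessly and in frame with the flanking backbone-encoded sequences. The backbone contributes an N-terminal 3X Flag tag for detection and a C-terminal wild-type FokI nuclease domain. Expression is driven by the CMV promoter in mammalian cells, while the T7 promoter would allow in vitro transcription of mRNA, the usual route for delivering TALENs into zebrafish embryos.

Because FokI cleaves only as a dimer, this left monomer is meant to be used together with a matching right-hand TALEN that binds the opposite strand nearby. The resulting double-strand break is repaired imprecisely, producing indel mutations and targeted disruption of iqcb1 in zebrafish.
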