>Addgene plasmid #47219 | TAL3500 | depositor partial sequence | sequence record 67306 | Insert sequence
ATGGACTACAAAGACCATGACGGTGATTATAAAGATCATGACATCGATTACAAGGATGACGATGACAAGA
TGGCCCCCAAGAAGAAGAGGAAGGTGGGCATTCACCGCGGGGTACCTATGGTGGACTTGAGGACACTCGG
TTATTCGCAACAGCAACAGGAGAAAATCAAGCCTAAGGTCAGGAGCACCGTCGCGCAACACCACGAGGCG
CTTGTGGGGCATGGCTTCACTCATGCGCATATTGTCGCGCTTTCACAGCACCCTGCGGCGCTTGGGACGG
TGGCTGTCAAATACCAAGATATGATTGCGGCCCTGCCCGAAGCCACGCACGAGGCAATTGTAGGGGTCGG
TAAACAGTGGTCGGGAGCGCGAGCACTTGAGGCGCTGCTGACTGTGGCGGGTGAGCTTAGGGGGCCTCCG
CTCCAGCTCGACACCGGGCAGCTGCTGAAGATCGCGAAGAGAGGGGGAGTAACAGCGGTAGAGGCAGTGC
ACGCCTGGCGCAATGCGCTCACCGGGGCCCCCTTGAACCTGACCCCAGACCAGGTAGTCGCAATCGCGAA
CAATAATGGGGGAAAGCAAGCCCTGGAAACCGTGCAAAGGTTGTTGCCGGTCCTTTGTCAAGACCACGGC
CTTACACCGGAGCAAGTCGTGGCCATTGCAAATAATAACGGTGGCAAACAGGCTCTTGAGACGGTTCAGA
GACTTCTCCCAGTTCTCTGTCAAGCCCACGGGCTGACTCCCGATCAAGTTGTAGCGATTGCGTCCAACGG
TGGAGGGAAACAAGCATTGGAGACTGTCCAACGGCTCCTTCCCGTGTTGTGTCAAGCCCACGGTTTGACG
CCTGCACAAGTGGTCGCCATCGCCAGCCATGATGGCGGTAAGCAGGCGCTGGAAACAGTACAGCGCCTGC
TGCCTGTACTGTGCCAGGATCATGGACTGACCCCAGACCAGGTAGTCGCAATCGCGTCAAACGGAGGGGG
AAAGCAAGCCCTGGAAACCGTGCAAAGGTTGTTGCCGGTCCTTTGTCAAGACCACGGCCTTACACCGGAG
CAAGTCGTGGCCATTGCAAATAATAACGGTGGCAAACAGGCTCTTGAGACGGTTCAGAGACTTCTCCCAG
TTCTCTGTCAAGCCCACGGGCTGACTCCCGATCAAGTTGTAGCGATTGCGAATAACAATGGAGGGAAACA
AGCATTGGAGACTGTCCAACGGCTCCTTCCCGTGTTGTGTCAAGCCCACGGTTTGACGCCTGCACAAGTG
GTCGCCATCGCCAGCCATGATGGCGGTAAGCAGGCGCTGGAAACAGTACAGCGCCTGCTGCCTGTACTGT
GCCAGGATCATGGACTGACCCCAGACCAGGTAGTCGCAATCGCGTCAAACGGAGGGGGAAAGCAAGCCCT
GGAAACCGTGCAAAGGTTGTTGCCGGTCCTTTGTCAAGACCACGGCCTTACACCGGAGCAAGTCGTGGCC
ATTGCAAATAATAACGGTGGCAAACAGGCTCTTGAGACGGTTCAGAGACTTCTCCCAGTTCTCTGTCAAG
CCCACGGGCTGACTCCCGATCAAGTTGTAGCGATTGCGTCGCATGACGGAGGGAAACAAGCATTGGAGAC
TGTCCAACGGCTCCTTCCCGTGTTGTGTCAAGCCCACGGTTTGACGCCTGCACAAGTGGTCGCCATCGCC
TCGAATGGCGGCGGTAAGCAGGCGCTGGAAACAGTACAGCGCCTGCTGCCTGTACTGTGCCAGGATCATG
GACTGACCCCAGACCAGGTAGTCGCAATCGCGTCAAACGGAGGGGGAAAGCAAGCCCTGGAAACCGTGCA
AAGGTTGTTGCCGGTCCTTTGTCAAGACCACGGCCTTACACCGGAGCAAGTCGTGGCCATTGCAAGCAAT
GGGGGTGGCAAACAGGCTCTTGAGACGGTTCAGAGACTTCTCCCAGTTCTCTGTCAAGCCCACGGGCTGA
CTCCCGATCAAGTTGTAGCGATTGCGTCGCATGACGGAGGGAAACAAGCATTGGAGACTGTCCAACGGCT
CCTTCCCGTGTTGTGTCAAGCCCACGGTTTGACGCCTGCACAAGTGGTCGCCATCGCCTCCAATATTGGC
GGTAAGCAGGCGCTGGAAACAGTACAGCGCCTGCTGCCTGTACTGTGCCAGGATCATGGACTGACACCCG
AACAGGTGGTCGCCATTGCTAATAATAACGGAGGACGGCCAGCCTTGGAG
