>Addgene plasmid #47219 | TAL3500 | addgene partial sequence | sequence record 69195 | JDS-TALEN-F 5'-TAGGGGTCGGTAAACAGTGG-3'
GCGGGTGAGCTTAGGGGGCCTCCGCTCCAGCTCGACACCGGGCAGCTGCTGAAGATCGCGAAGAGAGGGG
GAGTAACAGCGGTAGAGGCAGTGCACGCCTGGCGCAATGCGCTCACCGGGGCCCCCTTGAACCTGACCCC
AGACCAGGTAGTCGCAATCGCGAACAATAATGGGGGAAAGCAAGCCCTGGAAACCGTGCAAAGGTTGTTG
CCGGTCCTTTGTCAAGACCACGGCCTTACACCGGAGCAAGTCGTGGCCATTGCAAATAATAACGGTGGCA
AACAGGCTCTTGAGACGGTTCAGAGACTTCTCCCAGTTCTCTGTCAAGCCCACGGGCTGACTCCCGATCA
AGTTGTAGCGATTGCGTCCAACGGTGGAGGGAAACAAGCATTGGAGACTGTCCAACGGCTCCTTCCCGTG
TTGTGTCAAGCCCACGGTTTGACGCCTGCACAAGTGGTCGCCATCGCCAGCCATGATGGCGGTAAGCAGG
CGCTGGAAACAGTACAGCGCCTGCTGCCTGTACTGTGCCAGGATCATGGACTGACCCCAGACCAGGTAGT
CGCAATCGCGTCAAACGGAGGGGGAAAGCAAGCCCTGGAAACCGTGCAAAGGTTGTTGCCGGTCCTTTGT
CAAGACCACGGCCTTACACCGGAGCAAGTCGTGGCCATTGCAAATAATAACGGTGGCAAACAGGCTCTTG
AGACGGTTCAGAGACTTCTCCCAGTTCTCTGTCAAGCCCACGGGCTGACTCCCGATCAAGTTGTAGCGAT
TGCGAATAACAATGGAGGGAAACAAGCATTGGAGACTGTCCAACGGCTCCTTCCCGTGTTGTGTCAAGCC
CACGGTTTGACGCCTGCACAA
